>Addgene plasmid #219847 | pDRF1 mVermillion-T2A-mTurquoise2 | addgene full sequence | sequence record 437584 | Addgene NGS Result
CAAGCTTCCTGAAACGGAGAAACATAAACAGGCATTGCTGGGATCACCCATACATCACTCTGTTTTGCCT
GACCTTTTCCGGTAATTTGAAAACAAACCCGGTCTCGAAGCGGAGATCCGGCGATAATTACCGCAGAAAT
AAACCCATACACGAGACGTAGAACCAGCCGCACATGGCCGGAGAAACTCCTGCGAGAATTTCGTAAACTC
GCGCGCATTGCATCTGTATTTCCTAATGCGGCACTTCCAGGCCTCGATCGAGACCGTTTATCCATTGCTT
TTTTGTTGTCTTTTTCCCTCGTTCACAGAAAGTCTGAAGAAGCTATAGTAGAACTATGAGCTTTTTTTGT
TTCTGTTTTCCTTTTTTTTTTTTTTACCTCTGTGGAAATTGTTACTCTCACACTCTTTAGTTCGTTTGTT
TGTTTTGTTTATTCCAATTATGACCGGTGACGAAACGTGGTCGATGGTGGGTACCGCTTATGCTCCCCTC
CATTAGTTTCGATTATATAAAAAGGCCAAATATTGTATTATTTTCAAATGTCCTATCATTATCGTCTAAC
ATCTAATTTCTCTTAAATTTTTTCTCTTTCTTTCCTATAACACCAATAGTGAAAATCTTTTTTTCTTCTA
TATCTACAAAAACTTTTTTTTTCTATCAACCTCGTTGATAAATTTTTTCTTTAACAATCGTTAATAATTA
ATTAATTGGAAAATAACCATTTTTTCTCTCTTTTATACACACATTCAAAAGAAAGAAAAAAAATATACCC
CAGCCTCGACTAGTGAATTCGCGGCCATCACAAGTTTGTACAAAAAAGCAGGCTGCTAGCATGGTGTCTA
AGGGCGAAGAGCTGATCAAGGAGTTCATGCGCTTCAAGGTGCACATGGAGGGCTCCGTGAACGGCCACGA
GTTCGAGATCGAGGGCGAGGGCGAGGGCCGCCCCTACGAGGGCACCCAGACCGCCAAGCTGAAGGTGACC
AAGGGTGGCCCCCTGCCCTTCGCCTGGGACATCCTGTCCCCTCAGTTCATGTACGGCTCCAAGGCCTACG
TGAAGCACCCCGCCGACATCCCCGACTTCTTTAAGCAGTCCTTCCCCGAGGGCTTCAAGTGGGAGCGCGT
GATGAACTTCGAGGACGGCGGCGTGGTGACCGTGACCCAGGACTCCTCCCTCCAGGACGGCGAGTTCATC
TACAAGGTGAAGCTGCGCGGCACCAACTTCCCCTCCGACGGCCCCGTAATGCAGAAGAAGACCATGGGCT
GGGAGGCCTCCTCCGAGCGGATGTACCCCGAGGACGGCGCCCTGAAGGGCGAGATCAAGCAGAGGCTGAA
GCTGAAGGACGGCGGCCACTACGACGCTGAGGTCAAGACCACCTACAAGGCCAAGAAGCCCGTGGGCAAC
ATCAAGATGCCCGGCGCCTACAACGTCAACATCAAGTTGGACATCACCTCCCACAACGAGGACTACACCA
TCGTGGAACAGTACGAACGCGCCGAGGGCCGCGCCTCCACCGGCGGCTCCGGAGAGGGCAGAGGAAGTCT
TCTAACATGCGGTGACGTGGAGGAGAATCCCGGCCCTGGGGATCCACCGGTCGCCACCATGGTGAGCAAG
GGCGAGGAGCTGTTCACCGGGGTGGTGCCCATCCTGGTCGAGCTGGACGGCGACGTAAACGGCCACAAGT
TCAGCGTGTCCGGCGAGGGCGAGGGCGATGCCACCTACGGCAAGCTGACCCTGAAGTTCATCTGCACCAC
CGGCAAGCTGCCCGTGCCCTGGCCCACCCTCGTGACCACCCTGTCCTGGGGCGTGCAGTGCTTCGCCCGC
TACCCCGACCACATGAAGCAGCACGACTTCTTCAAGTCCGCCATGCCCGAAGGCTACGTCCAGGAGCGCA
CCATCTTCTTCAAGGACGACGGCAACTACAAGACCCGCGCCGAGGTGAAGTTCGAGGGCGACACCCTGGT
GAACCGCATCGAGCTGAAGGGCATCGACTTCAAGGAGGACGGCAACATCCTGGGGCACAAGCTGGAGTAC
AACTACTTTAGCGACAACGTCTATATCACCGCCGACAAGCAGAAGAACGGCATCAAGGCCAACTTCAAGA
TCCGCCACAACATCGAGGACGGCGGCGTGCAGCTCGCCGACCACTACCAGCAGAACACCCCCATCGGCGA
CGGCCCCGTGCTGCTGCCCGACAACCACTACCTGAGCACCCAGTCCAAGCTGAGCAAAGACCCCAACGAG
AAGCGCGATCACATGGTCCTGCTGGAGTTCGTGACCGCCGCCGGGATCACTCTCGGCATGGACGAGCTGT
ACAAGTAAAGCGGCCGCACCCAGCTTTCTTGTACAAAGTGGTGTAGTTAATTCATGATGGCCGCTGCAGG
TCGACCTCGAGGGGGGGCCCGGTACCCAATTCGCCCTATAGTGAGTCGTATTACGCGCGGATCCAGCTTT
GGACTTCTTCGCCAGAGGTTTGGTCAAGTCTCCAATCAAGGTTGTCGGCTTGTCTACCTTGCCAGAAATT
TACGAAAAGATGGAAAAGGGTCAAATCGTTGGTAGATACGTTGTTGACACTTCTAAATAAGCGAATTTCT
TATGATTTATGATTTTTATTATTAAATAAGTTATAAAAAAAATAAGTGTATACAAATTTTAAAGTGACTC
TTAGGTTTTAAAACGAAAATTCTTATTCTTGAGTAACTCTTTCCTGTAGGTCAGGTTGCTTTCTCAGGTA
TAGCATGAGGTCGCTCTTATTGACCACACCTCTACCGGCATGCCAATTCACTGGCCGTCGTTTTACAACG
TCGTGACTGGGAAAACCCTGGCGTTACCCAACTTAATCGCCTTGCAGCACATCCCCCTTTCGCCAGCTGG
CGTAATAGCGAAGAGGCCCGCACCGATCGCCCTTCCCAACAGTTGCGCAGCCTGAATGGCGAATGGCGCC
TGATGCGGTATTTTCTCCTTACGCATCTGTGCGGTATTTCACACCGCATAATCGGATCGTACTTGTTACC
CATCATTGAATTTTGAACATCCGAACCTGGGAGTTTTCCCTGAAACAGATAGTATATTTGAACCTGTATA
ATAATATATAGTCTAGCGCTTTACGGAAGACAATGTATGTATTTCGGTTCCTGGAGAAACTATTGCATCT
ATTGCATAGGTAATCTTGCACGTCGCATCCCCGGTTCATTTTCTGCGTTTCCATCTTGCACTTCAATAGC
ATATCTTTGTTAACGAAGCATCTGTGCTTCATTTTGTAGAACAAAAATGCAACGCGAGAGCGCTAATTTT
TCAAACAAAGAATCTGAGCTGCATTTTTACAGAACAGAAATGCAACGCGAAAGCGCTATTTTACCAACGA
AGAATCTGTGCTTCATTTTTGTAAAACAAAAATGCAACGCGAGAGCGCTAATTTTTCAAACAAAGAATCT
GAGCTGCATTTTTACAGAACAGAAATGCAACGCGAGAGCGCTATTTTACCAACAAAGAATCTATACTTCT
TTTTTGTTCTACAAAAATGCATCCCGAGAGCGCTATTTTTCTAACAAAGCATCTTAGATTACTTTTTTTC
TCCTTTGTGCGCTCTATAATGCAGTCTCTTGATAACTTTTTGCACTGTAGGTCCGTTAAGGTTAGAAGAA
GGCTACTTTGGTGTCTATTTTCTCTTCCATAAAAAAAGCCTGACTCCACTTCCCGCGTTTACTGATTACT
AGCGAAGCTGCGGGTGCATTTTTTCAAGATAAAGGCATCCCCGATTATATTCTATACCGATGTGGATTGC
GCATACTTTGTGAACAGAAAGTGATAGCGTTGATGATTCTTCATTGGTCAGAAAATTATGAACGGTTTCT
TCTATTTTGTCTCTATATACTACGTATAGGAAATGTTTACATTTTCGTATTGTTTTCGATTCACTCTATG
AATAGTTCTTACTACAATTTTTTTGTCTAAAGAGTAATACTAGAGATAAACATAAAAAATGTAGAGGTCG
AGTTTAGATGCAAGTTCAAGGAGCGAAAGGTGGATGGGTAGGTTATATAGGGATATAGCACAGAGATATA
TAGCAAAGAGATACTTTTGAGCAATGTTTGTGGAAGCGGTATTCGCAATATTTTAGTAGCTCGTTACAGT
CCGGTGCGTTTTTGGTTTTTTGAAAGTGCGTCTTCAGAGCGCTTTTGGTTTTCAAAAGCGCTCTGAAGTT
CCTATACTTTCTAGCTAGAGAATAGGAACTTCGGAATAGGAACTTCAAAGCGTTTCCGAAAACGAGCGCT
TCCGAAAATGCAACGCGAGCTGCGCACATACAGCTCACTGTTCACGTCGCACCTATATCTGCGTGTTGCC
TGTATATATATATACATGAGAAGAACGGCATAGTGCGTGTTTATGCTTAAATGCGTACTTATATGCGTCT
ATTTATGTAGGATGAAAGGTAGTCTAGTACCTCCTGTGATATTATCCCATTCCATGCGGGGTATCGTATG
CTTCCTTCAGCACTACCCTTTAGCTGTTCTATATGCTGCCACTCCTCAATTGGATTAGTCTCATCCTTCA
ATGCTATCATTTCCTTTGATATTGGATCGATCCGATGATAAGCTGTCAAACATGAGAATTGGGTAATAAC
TGATATAATTAAATTGAAGCTCTAATTTGTGAGTTTAGTATACATGCATTTACTTATAATACAGTTTTTT
AGTTTTGCTGGCCGCATCTTCTCAAATATGCTTCCCAGCCTGCTTTTCTGTAACGTTCACCCTCTACCTT
AGCATCCCTTCCCTTTGCAAATAGTCCTCTTCCAACAATAATAATGTCAGATCCTGTAGAGACCACATCA
TCCACGGTTCTATACTGTTGACCCAATGCGTCTCCCTTGTCATCTAAACCCACACCGGGTGTCATAATCA
ACCAATCGTAACCTTCATCTCTTCCACCCATGTCTCTTTGAGCAATAAAGCCGATAACAAAATCTTTGTC
GCTCTTCGCAATGTCAACAGTACCCTTAGTATATTCTCCAGTAGATAGGGAGCCCTTGCATGACAATTCT
GCTAACATCAAAAGGCCTCTAGGTTCCTTTGTTACTTCTTCTGCCGCCTGCTTCAAACCGCTAACAATAC
CTGGGCCCACCACACCGTGTGCATTCGTAATGTCTGCCCATTCTGCTATTCTGTATACACCCGCAGAGTA
CTGCAATTTGACTGTATTACCAATGTCAGCAAATTTTCTGTCTTCGAAGAGTAAAAAATTGTACTTGGCG
GATAATGCCTTTAGCGGCTTAACTGTGCCCTCCATGGAAAAATCAGTCAAGATATCCACATGTGTTTTTA
GTAAACAAATTTTGGGACCTAATGCTTCAACTAACTCCAGTAATTCCTTGGTGGTACGAACATCCAATGA
AGCACACAAGTTTGTTTGCTTTTCGTGCATGATATTAAATAGCTTGGCAGCAACAGGACTAGGATGAGTA
GCAGCACGTTCCTTATATGTAGCTTTCGACATGATTTATCTTCGTTTCCTGCATGTTTTTGTTCTGTGCA
GTTGGGTTAAGAATACTGGGCAATTTCATGTTTCTTCAACACTACATATGCGTATATATACCAATCTAAG
TCTGTGCTCCTTCCTTCGTTCTTCCTTCTGTTCGGAGATTACCGAATCAAAAAAATTTCAAGGAAACCGA
AATCAAAAAAAAGAATAAAAAAAAAATGATGAATTGAAAAGCTAATTCTTGAAGACGAAAGGGCCTCGTG
ATACGCCTATTTTTATAGGTTAATGTCATGATAATAATGGTTTCTTAGACGTCAGGTGGCACTTTTCGGG
GAAATGTGCGCGGAACCCCTATTTGTTTATTTTTCTAAATACATTCAAATATGTATCCGCTCATGAGACA
ATAACCCTGATAAATGCTTCAATAATATTGAAAAAGGAAGAGTATGAGTATTCAACATTTCCGTGTCGCC
CTTATTCCCTTTTTTGCGGCATTTTGCCTTCCTGTTTTTGCTCACCCAGAAACGCTGGTGAAAGTAAAAG
ATGCTGAAGATCAGTTGGGTGCACGAGTGGGTTACATCGAACTGGATCTCAACAGCGGTAAGATCCTTGA
GAGTTTTCGCCCCGAAGAACGTTTTCCAATGATGAGCACTTTTAAAGTTCTGCTATGTGGCGCGGTATTA
TCCCGTATTGACGCCGGGCAAGAGCAACTCGGTCGCCGCATACACTATTCTCAGAATGACTTGGTTGAGT
ACTCACCAGTCACAGAAAAGCATCTTACGGATGGCATGACAGTAAGAGAATTATGCAGTGCTGCCATAAC
CATGAGTGATAACACTGCGGCCAACTTACTTCTGACAACGATCGGAGGACCGAAGGAGCTAACCGCTTTT
TTGCACAACATGGGGGATCATGTAACTCGCCTTGATCGTTGGGAACCGGAGCTGAATGAAGCCATACCAA
ACGACGAGCGTGACACCACGATGCCTGTAGCAATGGCAACAACGTTGCGCAAACTATTAACTGGCGAACT
ACTTACTCTAGCTTCCCGGCAACAATTAATAGACTGGATGGAGGCGGATAAAGTTGCAGGACCACTTCTG
CGCTCGGCCCTTCCGGCTGGCTGGTTTATTGCTGATAAATCTGGAGCCGGTGAGCGTGGGTCTCGCGGTA
TCATTGCAGCACTGGGGCCAGATGGTAAGCCCTCCCGTATCGTAGTTATCTACACGACGGGGAGTCAGGC
AACTATGGATGAACGAAATAGACAGATCGCTGAGATAGGTGCCTCACTGATTAAGCATTGGTAACTGTCA
GACCAAGTTTACTCATATATACTTTAGATTGATTTAAAACTTCATTTTTAATTTAAAAGGATCTAGGTGA
AGATCCTTTTTGATAATCTCATGACCAAAATCCCTTAACGTGAGTTTTCGTTCCACTGAGCGTCAGACCC
CGTAGAAAAGATCAAAGGATCTTCTTGAGATCCTTTTTTTCTGCGCGTAATCTGCTGCTTGCAAACAAAA
AAACCACCGCTACCAGCGGTGGTTTGTTTGCCGGATCAAGAGCTACCAACTCTTTTTCCGAAGGTAACTG
GCTTCAGCAGAGCGCAGATACCAAATACTGTTCTTCTAGTGTAGCCGTAGTTAGGCCACCACTTCAAGAA
CTCTGTAGCACCGCCTACATACCTCGCTCTGCTAATCCTGTTACCAGTGGCTGCTGCCAGTGGCGATAAG
TCGTGTCTTACCGGGTTGGACTCAAGACGATAGTTACCGGATAAGGCGCAGCGGTCGGGCTGAACGGGGG
GTTCGTGCACACAGCCCAGCTTGGAGCGAACGACCTACACCGAACTGAGATACCTACAGCGTGAGCTATG
AGAAAGCGCCACGCTTCCCGAAGGGAGAAAGGCGGACAGGTATCCGGTAAGCGGCAGGGTCGGAACAGGA
GAGCGCACGAGGGAGCTTCCAGGGGGAAACGCCTGGTATCTTTATAGTCCTGTCGGGTTTCGCCACCTCT
GACTTGAGCGTCGATTTTTGTGATGCTCGTCAGGGGGGCGGAGCCTATGGAAAAACGCCAGCAACGCGGC
CTTTTTACGGTTCCTGGCCTTTTGCTGGCCTTTTGCTCACATGTTCTTTCCTGCGTTATCCCCTGATTCT
GTGGATAACCGTATTACCGCCTTTGAGTGAGCTGATACCGCTCGCCGCAGCCGAACGACCGAGCGCAGCG
AGTCAGTGAGCGAGGAAGCGGAAGAGCGCCCAATACGCAAACCGCCTCTCCCCGCGCGTTGGCCGATTCA
TTAATGCAGCTGGCACGACAGGTTTCCCGACTGGAAAGCGGGCAGTGAGCGCAACGCAATTAATGTGAGT
TAGCTCACTCATTAGGCACCCCAGGCTTTACACTTTATGCTTCCGGCTCGTATGTTGTGTGGAATTGTGA
GCGGATAACAATTTCACACAGGAAACAGCTATGACCATGATTACGCCAAGCTTACCGCATCAGGAAATTG
TAAGCGTTAATATTTTGTTAAAATTCGCGTTAAATTTTTGTTAAATCAGCTCATTTTTTAACCAATAGGC
CGAAATCGGCAAAATCCCTTATAAATCAAAAGAATAGACCGAGATAGGGT
[37 nt withheld, positions 8101-8137]
AAAGAACGTGGACTCCAACGTCAAAGG
[49 nt withheld, positions 8165-8213]
T
[91 nt withheld, positions 8215-8305]
G
[124 nt withheld, positions 8307-8430]
CCATTCGC
Features (pLannotate 1.2.2; 26 found; start..end, strand, type, name):
      3..257     -  CDS            BRP1 (fragment): BRP1_YEAST - Protein predicted: Swiss-Prot protein existence level 4. From Saccharomyces cerevisiae (strain ATCC 204508 / S288c) (Baker's yeast).
    359..375     -  promoter       ARG4 promoter (fragment): S. cerevisiae ARG4
    480..563     +  CDS            YG007_YEAST: Protein predicted: Swiss-Prot protein existence level 4. From Saccharomyces cerevisiae (strain ATCC 204508 / S288c) (Baker's yeast).
    800..824     +  protein_bind   attB1: mutant version of attB; recombination site for the Gateway® BP reaction BP Clonase™
    831..1526    +  CDS            mCherry: mCherry is a basic (constitutively fluorescent) red fluorescent protein published in 2004, derived from Discosoma sp.. It is reported to be a very rapidly-maturing monomer with low acid sensitivity.
   1599..2318    +  CDS            mTurquoise2: enhanced monomeric variant of CFP (Goedhart et al., 2012) mammalian codon-optimized
   2328..2352    -  protein_bind   attB2: mutant version of attB; recombination site for the Gateway® BP reaction BP Clonase™
   2380..2406    +  misc_feature   MCS (fragment): pBluescript multiple cloning site
   2415..2433    -  promoter       T7 promoter: promoter for bacteriophage T7 RNA polymerase
   2434..2577    +  CDS            ADH1 (fragment): ADH1_YEAST - Also known as ADC1. Experimental evidence at protein level: Swiss-Prot protein existence level 1. This isozyme preferentially catalyzes the conversion of primary unbranched alcohols to their corresponding aldehydes. Also shows activity toward secondary alcohols. From Saccharomyces cerevisiae (strain ATCC 204508 / S288c) (Baker's yeast).
   2581..2768    +  terminator     ADH1 terminator: S. cerevisiae ADH1; transcription terminator for the S. cerevisiae alcohol dehydrogenase 1 (ADH1) gene
   2776..2933    +  CDS            lacZα (fragment): LacZα fragment of β-galactosidase; lacZ fragment
   2939..2990    -  misc_feature   bom (fragment): basis of mobility region from pBR322
   2995..3078    +  CDS            RAF1 (fragment): RAF_YEAST - Experimental evidence at transcript level: Swiss-Prot protein existence level 2. Antagonizes transcriptional repression of recombinase FLP by REP1-REP2. May play a role in plasmid partitioning. From Saccharomyces cerevisiae (strain ATCC 204508 / S288c) (Baker's yeast).
   3232..4578    -  rep_origin     2μ ori: yeast 2μ plasmid origin of replication
   4583..4599    -  promoter       tet promoter (fragment): E. coli promoter for tetracycline efflux protein gene
   4689..5492    -  CDS            URA3: orotidine-5'-phosphate decarboxylase, required for uracil biosynthesis; S. cerevisiae URA3; yeast auxotrophic marker, counterselectable with 5-fluoroorotic acid (5-FOA)
   5493..5708    -  promoter       URA3 promoter: S. cerevisiae URA3
   5819..5923    +  promoter       AmpR promoter: bla
   5924..6784    +  CDS            AmpR: β-lactamase; bla; confers resistance to ampicillin, carbenicillin, and related antibiotics
   6955..7543    +  rep_origin     ori: high-copy-number ColE1/pMB1/pBR322/pUC origin of replication
   7726..7818    +  CDS            lacI (fragment): lac repressor; lacI; The lac repressor binds to the lac operator to inhibit transcription in E. coli. This inhibition can be relieved by adding lactose or isopropyl-β-D-thiogalactopyranoside (IPTG).
   7831..7852    +  protein_bind   CAP binding site: CAP binding activates transcription in the presence of cAMP. E. coli catabolite activator protein
   7867..7897    +  promoter       lac promoter: promoter for the E. coli lac operon
   7905..7921    +  protein_bind   lac operator: The lac repressor binds to the lac operator to inhibit transcription in E. coli. This inhibition can be relieved by adding lactose or isopropyl-β-D-thiogalactopyranoside (IPTG). lac repressor encoded by lacI
   8002..8430    -  rep_origin     f1 ori (sequence partly withheld): f1 bacteriophage origin of replication; arrow indicates direction of (+) strand synthesis
