[The description below was written by a language model from this plasmid's Addgene catalogue record and pLannotate feature annotations shown in this document.]
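Description:
pDRF1 mVermillion-T2A-mTurquoise2 is an 8.4 kb yeast expression plasmid built on the pDRF1 backbone, designed as an E. coli–Saccharomyces cerevisiae shuttle vector. In bacteria it is maintained at high copy through a ColE1/pUC-type origin and selected with ampicillin via the β-lactamase gene; an f1 origin and remnants of a lac promoter/operator and lacZα region are also present as backbone carry-over. In budding yeast it replicates episomally from the 2μ origin and is selected by uracil prototrophy through URA3 under its own promoter, a marker that can also be counterselected with 5-FOA.

The payload is a synthetic bicistronic open reading frame flanked by Gateway attB1 and attB2 sites. The first coding segment is annotated automatically as mCherry, which presumably reflects sequence similarity of the red fluorescent protein mVermillion named in the catalogue entry. It is followed by a short unannotated gap, where the T2A peptide named in the construct would lie, and then the cyan fluorescent protein mTurquoise2. A 2A sequence causes ribosomal skipping during translation, so the two proteins are produced from a single transcript as separate polypeptides in roughly equimolar amounts. The ADH1 terminator lies downstream of the cassette. The yeast promoter driving expression is not named in the record; the region upstream of attB1 carries only fragmentary yeast genomic annotations.

The stated purpose is equimolar co-expression of the two fluorophores in budding yeast. Such an arrangement lets mTurquoise2 serve as an internal expression reference for mVermillion, in keeping with the associated side-by-side characterization of fluorescent proteins in yeast.
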