Addgene plasmid #219847: pDRF1 mVermillion-T2A-mTurquoise2
Purpose: equimolar expression of mVermillion and mTurquoise2 in budding yeast
Depositing lab: Bas Teusink. Depositing organization: Vrije Universiteit Amsterdam. Publication: Side-by-Side Systematic Characterization of Novel FPs in Budding Yeast. Botman D, de Groot DH, Wehrens M, van Rossum K, Yska S, van der Kieft B, Albert V, Minghetti N, Goedhart J, Teusink B. ACS Synth Biol. 2026 Apr 1. doi: 10.1021/acssynbio.5c00676. PubMed 41919951.
Backbone
  Vector backbone: pDRF1
  Vector type: Yeast Expression
Growth in bacteria
  Bacterial resistance: Ampicillin, 100 μg/mL
  Growth temperature: 37°C
  Growth strain: DH5alpha
  Copy number: High Copy
Gene/Insert
  Gene/Insert name: mVermillion-T2A-mTurquoise2
  Species: Synthetic
  Cloning method: Restriction Enzyme; 5′ cloning site Unknown (unknown if destroyed)
Terms and licenses: Academic/Nonprofit Terms; Industry Terms
How to cite: pDRF1 mVermillion-T2A-mTurquoise2 was a gift from Bas Teusink (Addgene plasmid # 219847 ; http://n2t.net/addgene:219847 ; RRID:Addgene_219847)
